>Addgene plasmid #188115 | circRNA-synIRES-R25-mNeonGreen | addgene full sequence | sequence record 374478 | Addgene NGS Result
CCTGCAGGTTATTAATAGTAATCAATTACGGGGTCATTAGTTCATAGCCCATATATGGAGTTCCGCGTTA
CATAACTTACGGTAAATGGCCCGCCTGGCTGACCGCCCAACGACCCCCGCCCATTGACGTCAATAATGAC
GTATGTTCCCATAGTAACGCCAATAGGGACTTTCCATTGACGTCAATGGGTGGAGTATTTACGGTAAACT
GCCCACTTGGCAGTACATCAAGTGTATCATATGCCAAGTACGCCCCCTATTGACGTCAATGACGGTAAAT
GGCCCGCCTGGCATTATGCCCAGTACATGACCTTATGGGACTTTCCTACTTGGCAGTACATCTACGTATT
AGTCATCGCTATTACCATGGTCGAGGTGAGCCCCACGTTCTGCTTCACTCTCCCCATCTCCCCCCCCTCC
CCACCCCCAATTTTGTATTTATTTATTTTTTAATTATTTTGTGCAGCGATGGGGGCGGGGGGGGGGGGGG
GGCGCGCCRGGGGGGGGGGGGGGGGGGGGGGGGGGGGGGGGGGSGRGGSGGRGRGGKGCGGCGGCAGCCA
ATCAGAGCGGCGCGCTCCGAAAGTTTCCTTTTATGGCGAGGCGGCGGCGGCGGCGGCCCTATAAAAAGCG
AAGCGCGCGGCGGGCGGGAGTCGCTGCGCGCTGCCTTCGCCCCGTGCCCCGCTCCGCCGCCGCCTCGCGC
CGCCCGCCCCGGCTCTGACTGACCGCGTTACTCCCACAGGTGAGCGGGCGGGACGGCCCTTCTCCTCCGG
GCTGTAATTAGCGCTTGGTTTAATGACGGCTTGTTTCTTTTCTGTGGCTGCGTGAAAGCCTTGAGGGGCT
CCGGGAGGGCCCTTTGTGCGGGGGGAGCGGCTCGGGGGGTGCGTGCGTGTGTGTGTGCGTGGGGAGCGCC
GCGTGCGGCTCCGCGCTGCCCGGCGGCTGTGAGCGCTGCGGGCGCGGCGCGGGGCTTTGTGCGCTCCGCA
GTGTGCGCGAGGGGAGCGCGGCCGGGGGCGGTGCCCCGCGGTGCGGGGGGGGCTGCGAGGGGAACAAAGG
CTGCGTGCGGGGTGTGTGCGTGGGGGGGTGAGCAGGGGGTGTGGGCGCGTCGGTCGGGCTGCAACCCCCC
CTGCACCCCCCTCCCCGAGTTGCTGAGCACGGCCCGGCTTCGGGTGCGGGGCTCCGTACGGGGCGTGGCG
CGGGGCTCGCCGTGCCGGGCGGGGGGTGGCGGCAGGTGGGGGTGCCGGGCGGGGCGGGGCCGCCTCGGGC
CGGGGAGGGCTCGGGGGAGGGGCGCGGCGGCCCCCGGAGCGCCGGCGGCTGTCGAGGCGCGGCGAGCCGC
AGCCATTGCCTTTTATGGTAATCGTGCGAGAGGGCGCAGGGACTTCCTTTGTCCCAAATCTGTGCGGAGC
CGAAATCTGGGAGGCGCCGCCGCACCCCCTCTAGCGGGCGCGGGGCGAAGCGGTGCGGCGCCGGCAGGAA
GGAAATGGGCGGGGAGGGCCTTCGTGCGTCGCCGCGCCGCCGTCCCCTTCTCCCTCTCCAGCCTCGGGGC
TGTCCGCGGGGGGACGGCTGCCTTCGGGGGGGACGGGGCAGGGCGGGGTTCGGCTTCTGGCGTGTGACCG
GCGGCTCTAGAGCCTCTGCTAACCATGTTCATGCCTTCTTCTTTTTCCTACAGCTCCTGGGCAACGTGCT
GGTTATTGTGCTGTCTCATCATTTTGGCAAAGCGGCCGCGGCCAGTGAATTGTAATACGACTCACTATAG
GGGTTAACAAAAAAAAAAAAAAAAAAAAAAAATCACCGACCGATCTATCTGAACCGGTGGGAATTCTAGA
GAAAATTTCGTCTGGATTAGTTACTTATCGTGTAAAATCTGATAAATGGAATTGGTTCTACATAAATGCC
TAACGACTATCCCTTTGGGGAGTAGGGTCAAGTGACTCGAAACGATAGACAACTTGCTTTAACAAGTTGG
AGATATAGTCTGCTCTGCATGGTGACATGCAGCTGGATATAATTCCGGGGTAAGATTAACGACCTTATCT
GAACATAACGCTACCGTTTAATATTGCGTCATATTCGGCGACCATTTGTGTGGTAAAAAAAAAAAACCAA
AAAAAAAAAACAAAAAAAAAAAATAATTGACTAAGATATCTTAAAACAGCGGATGGGTACCCCACCATCC
GACCCACTGGGTGTAGTACTCTGGTACTTCGTACCTTTGTACGCCTGTTCTTCCCATTGTACCCTTCCTG
AACTTCCAACCCAAGTAACGTTAGAAGCTCAACATTTAGTACAACAGGAAGCACCACATCCAGTGGTGTT
TAGTACAAGCACTTCTGTTTCCCCGGAGCGAGGTATAGGCTGTACCCACTGCCAAAAACCTTTAACCGTT
ATCCGCCAACCAACTACGTAAAAGCTAGTAGTATTATGTTTTTAACTAGGCGTTCGATCAGGTGGATTTC
CCCTCCACTAGTTTGGTCGATGAGGCTAGGAATTCCCCACGGGTGACCGTGTCCTAGCCTGCGTGGCGGC
CAACCCAGCCCACTCACTATTTGTTTTCGCGCCCAGTTGCAAAAAGTGTCGGGGCTGGGACGCCTTTTTA
TAGACATGGTGTGAAGACTCGCATGTGCTTGGTTGTGATTCCTCCGGCCCCTGAATGCGGCTAACCTTAA
CCCTGGAGCCTTGTGTCACAAACCAGTGATGATAAGGTCGTAATGAGCAATTCCGGGACGGGACCGACTA
CTTTGGGTGTCCGTGTTTCTTATTTTTCTTATTATTGTCTTATGGTCACAGCATATATATAACATATACT
GTGATCATGGGATCCGTGTCTAAAGGAGAGGAAGATAACATGGCGAGCCTCCCAGCCACTCATGAACTCC
ACATATTCGGAAGCATCAACGGGGTGGACTTTGACATGGTAGGTCAGGGGACCGGCAATCCCAACGACGG
TTACGAGGAATTGAATCTCAAGTCCACTAAGGGCGACCTCCAGTTTTCTCCGTGGATTCTCGTCCCACAT
ATCGGGTATGGTTTCCACCAATACTTGCCTTACCCGGATGGAATGTCACCGTTCCAGGCTGCCATGGTTG
ATGGCTCTGGTTATCAGGTACACAGAACGATGCAATTTGAGGACGGAGCGTCATTGACTGTAAACTACAG
ATACACATACGAAGGCTCTCACATAAAGGGCGAAGCACAAGTTAAAGGCACGGGATTCCCCGCTGATGGT
CCTGTCATGACAAATTCTCTTACCGCAGCCGACTGGTGTCGATCCAAGAAAACGTATCCCAATGACAAAA
CTATCATATCTACGTTCAAATGGTCATATACAACGGGAAACGGTAAGAGATACCGGAGCACTGCCAGAAC
CACCTATACATTTGCCAAACCAATGGCGGCTAACTACCTGAAGAACCAGCCCATGTATGTGTTCAGGAAA
ACGGAACTGAAACACTCCAAGACAGAGCTGAATTTCAAGGAATGGCAAAAAGCCTTCACGGATGTTATGG
GGATGGATGAGCTGTATAAATAGTAACAATTGGCTGGAGCCTCGGTGGCCATGCTTCTTGCCCCTTGGGC
CTCCCCCCAGCCCCTCCTCCCCTTCCTGCACCCGTACCCCCGTGGTCTTTGAATAAAGTCTGAACCACAC
AAATGGTCGCCGACTCAGTAGATGTTTTCTTGGGTTAATTGAGGCCTGAGTATAAGGTGACTTATACTTG
TAATCTATCTAAACGGGGAACCTCTCTAGTAGACAATCCCGTGCTAAATTGTAGGACTGCCCTTTAATAA
ATACTTCTATATTTAAAGAGGTATTTATGAAAAGCGGAATTTATCAGATTAAAAATACTTTCTCTAGAGT
CGACCTGCAGACGCGTTCAGATAGATCGGTCGGTGAAAAAAAAAAAAAAAAAAAAAAAAAAGCGGCCGCC
TAGCATAACCCCTTGGGGCCTCTAAACGGGTCTTGAGGGGTTTTTTGGCTAGCGGCCGGCCTGTGCCTTC
TAGTTGCCAGCCATCTGTTGTTTGCCCCTCCCCCGTGCCTTCCTTGACCCTGGAAGGTGCCACTCCCACT
GTCCTTTCCTAATAAAATGAGGAAATTGCATCGCATTGTCTGAGTAGGTGTCATTCTATTCTGGGGGGTG
GGGTGGGGCAGGACAGCAAGGGGGAGGATTGGGAAGACAATAGCAGGCATGCTGGGGATGCGGTGGGCTC
TATGGCGGCGCGCCACTTTATGCTTCCGGCTCGTATGTTGTGTGGAATTGTGAGCGGATAACAATTTCAC
ACAGGAAACAGCTATGACCATGATTACGCCAAGCTCTAGCTAGAGGTCGACGGTATACAGACATGATAAG
ATACATTGATGAGTTTGGACAAACCACAACTAGAATGCAGTGAAAAAAATGCTTTATTTGTGAAATTTGT
GATGCTATTGCTTTATTTGTAACCATTATAAGCTGCAATAAACAAGTTGGGGTGGGCGAAGAACTCCAGC
ATGAGATCCCCGCGCTGGAGGATCATCCAGCCGGCGTCCCGGAAAACGATTCCGAAGCCCAACCTTTCAT
AGAAGGCGGCGGTGGAATCGAAATCTCGTGATGGCAGGTTGGGCGTCGCTTGGTCGGTCATTTCGAATCA
GGCACCGGGCTTGCGGGTCATGCACCAGGTGCGCGGTCCTTCGGGCACCTCGACGTCGGCGGTGACGGTG
AAGCCGAGCCGCTCGTAGAAGGGGAGGTTGCGGGGCGCGGAGGTTTCCAGGAAGGCGGGCACCCCGGCGC
GCTCGGCCGCCTCCACTCCGGGGAGCACGACGGCGCTGCCCAGACCCTTGCCCTGGTGGTCGGGCGACAC
GCCGACGGTGGCCAGGAACCACGCGGGCTCCTTGGGCCGGTGCGGCGCCAGGAGGCCTTCCATCTGTTGC
TGCGCGGCCAGCCGGGAACCGCTCAACTCGGCCATGCGCGGGCCGATCTCGGCGAACACCGCCCCCGCTT
CGACGCTCTCCGGCGTGGTCCAGACCGCCACCGCGGCGCCGTCGTCCGCGACCCACACCTTGCCGATGTC
GAGCCCGACGCGCGTGAGGAAGAGTTCTTGCAGCTCGGTGACCCGCTCGATGTGGCGGTCCGGATCGACG
GTGTGGCGCGTGGCGGGGTAGTCGGCGAACGCGGCGGCGAGGGTGCGTACGGCCCTGGGGACGTCGTCGC
GGGTGGCGAGGCGCACCGTGGGCTTGTACTCGGTCATGCGGGAGCTTTTTGCAAAAGCCTAGGCCTCCAA
AAAAGCCTCCTCACTACTTCTGGAATAGCTCAGAGGCAGAGGCGGCCTCGGCCTCTGCATAAATAAAAAA
AATTAGTCAGCCATGGGGCGGAGAATGGGCGGAACTGGGCGGAGTTAGGGGCGGGATGGGCGGAGTTAGG
GGCGGGACTATGGTTGCTGACTAATTGAGATGCATGCTTTGCATACTTCTGCCTGCTGGGGAGCCTGGGG
ACTTTCCACACCTGGTTGCTGACTAATTGAGATGCATGCTTTGCATACTTCTGCCTGCTGGGGAGCCTGG
GGACTTTCCACACCCTAACTGACACAGAGCTCGTGTTACAACCAATTAACCAATTCTGATTAGAAAAACT
CATCGAGCATCAAATGAAACTGCAATTTATTCATATCAGGATTATCAATACCATATTTTTGAAAAAGCCG
TTTCTGTAATGAAGGAGAAAACTCACCGAGGCAGTTCCATAGGATGGCAAGATCCTGGTATCGGTCTGCG
ATTCCGACTCGTCCAACATCAATACAACCTATTAATTTCCCCTCGTCAAAAATAAGGTTATCAAGTGAGA
AATCACCATGAGTGACGACTGAATCCGGTGAGAATGGCAAAAGCTTATGCATTTCTTTCCAGACTTGTTC
AACAGGCCAGCCATTACGCTCGTCATCAAAATCACTCGCATCAACCAAACCGTTATTCATTCGTGATTGC
GCCTGAGCGAGGCGAAATACGCGATCGCTGTTAAAAGGACAATTACAAACAGGAATCGAATGCAACCGGC
GCAGGAACACTGCCAGCGCATCAACAATATTTTCACCTGAATCAGGATATTCTTCTAATACCTGGAATGC
TGTTTTCCCGGGGATCGCAGTGGTGAGTAACCATGCATCATCAGGAGTACGGATAAAATGCTTGATGGTC
GGAAGAGGCATAAATTCCGTCAGCCAGTTTAGTCTGACCATCTCATCTGTAACATCATTGGCAACGCTAC
CTTTGCCATGTTTCAGAAACAACTCTGGCGCATCGGGCTTCCCATACAATCGATAGATTGTCGCACCTGA
TTGCCCGACATTATCGCGAGCCCATTTATACCCATATAAATCAGCATCCATGTTGGAATTTAATCGCGGC
CTGGAGCAAGACGTTTCCCGTTGAATATGGCTCATAACACCCCTTGTATTACTGTTTATGTAAGCAGACA
GTTTTATTGTTCATGATGATATATTTTTATCTTGTGCAATGTAACATCAGAGATTTTGAGACACAACGTG
GCTTTGTTGAATAAATCGAACTTTTGCTGAGTTGAAGGATCAGTCATGACCAAAATCCCTTAACGTGAGT
TTTCGTTCCACTGAGCGTCAGACCCCGTAGAAAAGATCAAAGGATCTTCTTGAGATCCTTTTTTTCTGCG
CGTAATCTGCTGCTTGCAAACAAAAAAACCACCGCTACCAGCGGTGGTTTGTTTGCCGGATCAAGAGCTA
CCAACTCTTTTTCCGAAGGTAACTGGCTTCAGCAGAGCGCAGATACCAAATACTGTTCTTCTAGTGTAGC
CGTAGTTAGGCCACCACTTCAAGAACTCTGTAGCACCGCCTACATACCTCGCTCTGCTAATCCTGTTACC
AGTGGCTGCTGCCAGTGGCGATAAGTCGTGTCTTACCGGGTTGGACTCAAGACGATAGTTACCGGATAAG
GCGCAGCGGTCGGGCTGAACGGGGGGTTCGTGCACACAGCCCAGCTTGGAGCGAACGACCTACACCGAAC
TGAGATACCTACAGCGTGAGCTATGAGAAAGCGCCACGCTTCCCGAAGGGAGAAAGGCGGACAGGTATCC
GGTAAGCGGCAGGGTCGGAACAGGAGAGCGCACGAGGGAGCTTCCAGGGGGAAACGCCTGGTATCTTTAT
AGTCCTGTCGGGTTTCGCCACCTCTGACTTGAGCGTCGATTTTTGTGATGCTCGTCAGGGGGGCGGAGCC
TATGGAAA
Features (pLannotate 1.2.2; 20 found; start..end, strand, type, name):
     66..369     +  enhancer       CMV enhancer: human cytomegalovirus immediate early enhancer
    647..1663    +  intron         chimeric intron: chimera between introns from chicken β-actin and rabbit β-globin
   1733..1751    +  promoter       T7 promoter: promoter for bacteriophage T7 RNA polymerase
   1822..1890    +  CDS            ITEVIR (fragment): TEV1_BPT4 - Experimental evidence at protein level: Swiss-Prot protein existence level 1. This endonuclease is specific to the thymidylate synthase (td) gene splice junction and is involved in intron homing. From Enterobacteria phage T4 (Bacteriophage T4).
   2100..2123    -  promoter       URA3 promoter (fragment): S. cerevisiae URA3
   2140..2224    +  ncRNA          Entero 5 CRE (fragment): Accession: RF00386 - Enterovirus 5' cloverleaf cis-acting replication element
   2574..2827    +  ncRNA          IRES Picorna: Accession: RF00229 - Picornavirus internal ribosome entry site (IRES)
   2816..3520    +  CDS            mNeonGreen: mNeonGreen is a basic (constitutively fluorescent) green/yellow fluorescent protein published in 2013, derived from Branchiostoma lanceolatum. It is reported to be a very rapidly-maturing monomer with moderate acid sensitivity.
   3842..3860    +  misc_feature   MCS (fragment): pUC18/19 multiple cloning site
   3883..3899    +  promoter       ARG4 promoter (fragment): S. cerevisiae ARG4
   3920..3967    +  terminator     T7 terminator: transcription terminator for bacteriophage T7 RNA polymerase
   3981..4205    +  polyA_signal   bGH poly(A) signal: bovine growth hormone polyadenylation signal
   4214..4240    +  promoter       lac promoter (fragment): promoter for the E. coli lac operon
   4248..4264    +  protein_bind   lac operator: The lac repressor binds to the lac operator to inhibit transcription in E. coli. This inhibition can be relieved by adding lactose or isopropyl-β-D-thiogalactopyranoside (IPTG). lac repressor encoded by lacI
   4337..4458    -  polyA_signal   SV40 poly(A) signal: SV40 polyadenylation signal
   4453..4611    -  CDS            ble (fragment): BLE_KLEPN - Experimental evidence at protein level: Swiss-Prot protein existence level 1. Binding protein with a strong affinity to the bleomycin family of antibiotics. Binds to CL990; an antimitotic-antibiotic compound. From Klebsiella pneumoniae.
   4618..5217    -  CDS            PuroR (fragment): puromycin N-acetyltransferase; pac from Streptomyces; confers resistance to puromycin
   5228..5556    -  promoter       SV40 promoter: SV40 enhancer and early promoter
   5590..6405    -  CDS            KanR: aminoglycoside phosphotransferase; aph(3')-Ia; confers resistance to kanamycin in bacteria or G418 (Geneticin®) in eukaryotes
   6630..7218    +  rep_origin     ori: high-copy-number ColE1/pMB1/pBR322/pUC origin of replication
