[The description below was written by a language model from this plasmid's Addgene catalogue record and pLannotate feature annotations shown in this document.]
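Description:
circRNA-synIRES-R25-mNeonGreen is a roughly 7.2 kb plasmid built on the pRC backbone. It serves as a template for transcribing a circular RNA that encodes the green/yellow fluorescent protein mNeonGreen. It is propagated in E. coli at high copy from a ColE1/pUC-type origin and selected with kanamycin through an aph(3')-Ia gene. Although it is catalogued as a mammalian expression vector, the promoter recorded for the insert is the bacteriophage T7 promoter. This fits its stated role as a transcription template.

The T7 promoter and T7 terminator bracket the payload. A short match to the phage T4 td-gene homing endonuclease lies just downstream of the promoter. This suggests T4 td intron-derived sequence of the kind used in self-splicing permuted intron–exon circularisation designs, though the record does not describe the circularisation mechanism. Further downstream are an enterovirus 5' cloverleaf fragment and a picornavirus-type IRES, which immediately precede the mNeonGreen coding sequence. The IRES presumably corresponds to the "synIRES-R25" element in the name and would provide the cap-independent translation initiation that a circular RNA, lacking free ends, requires. The 720 bp reporter sits between retained BclI and MfeI sites, so the coding sequence could be exchanged.

The backbone also carries a CMV enhancer with a chicken β-actin/rabbit β-globin chimeric intron upstream of the cassette and a bGH polyadenylation signal downstream. On the opposite strand there is an SV40 promoter-driven puromycin resistance cassette, annotated as a fragment, followed by a ble fragment and an SV40 poly(A) signal. The short yeast promoter, MCS and lac hits are probably incidental matches. The plasmid is associated with work on engineering circular RNAs for enhanced protein production, in which mNeonGreen fluorescence would serve as a readout of translation.
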