Addgene plasmid #188115: circRNA-synIRES-R25-mNeonGreen
Purpose: Template plasmid to transcribe circular RNA encoding mNeonGreen
Depositing lab: Howard Chang. Depositing organization: Stanford University. Publication: Engineering circular RNA for enhanced protein production. Chen R, Wang SK, Belk JA, Amaya L, Li Z, Cardenas A, Abe BT, Chen CK, Wender PA, Chang HY. Nat Biotechnol. 2022 Jul 18. pii: 10.1038/s41587-022-01393-0. doi: 10.1038/s41587-022-01393-0. PubMed 35851375.
Backbone
  Vector backbone: pRC
  Backbone size w/o insert (bp): 6497
  Total vector size (bp): 7217
  Vector type: Mammalian Expression
Growth in bacteria
  Bacterial resistance: Kanamycin, 50 μg/mL
  Growth temperature: 37°C
  Growth strain: DH5alpha
  Copy number: High Copy
Gene/Insert
  Gene/Insert name: mNeonGreen
  Species: Synthetic
  Insert size (bp): 720
  Promoter: T7
  Cloning method: Restriction Enzyme; 5′ cloning site BclI (methylation sensitive) (not destroyed); 3′ cloning site MfeI (not destroyed)
  Sequencing primers: 5′ GGGACGGGACCGACTACTTTGG; 3′ CTAGTAGACAATCCCGTGCTAA
Terms and licenses: Academic/Nonprofit Terms; Industry Terms: Not Available to Industry
How to cite: circRNA-synIRES-R25-mNeonGreen was a gift from Howard Chang (Addgene plasmid # 188115 ; http://n2t.net/addgene:188115 ; RRID:Addgene_188115)
